>Addgene plasmid #184508 | pCI pHluorin Syt7 | addgene full sequence | sequence record 391951 | Addgene NGS Result
TCAATATTGGCCATTAGCCATATTATTCATTGGTTATATAGCATAAATCAATATTGGCTATTGGCCATTG
CATACGTTGTATCTATATCATAATATGTACATTTATATTGGCTCATGTCCAATATGACCGCCATGTTGGC
ATTGATTATTGACTAGTTATTAATAGTAATCAATTACGGGGTCATTAGTTCATAGCCCATATATGGAGTT
CCGCGTTACATAACTTACGGTAAATGGCCCGCCTGGCTGACCGCCCAACGACCCCCGCCCATTGACGTCA
ATAATGACGTATGTTCCCATAGTAACGCCAATAGGGACTTTCCATTGACGTCAATGGGTGGAGTATTTAC
GGTAAACTGCCCACTTGGCAGTACATCAAGTGTATCATATGCCAAGTCCGCCCCCTATTGACGTCAATGA
CGGTAAATGGCCCGCCTGGCATTATGCCCAGTACATGACCTTACGGGACTTTCCTACTTGGCAGTACATC
TACGTATTAGTCATCGCTATTACCATGGTGATGCGGTTTTGGCAGTACACCAATGGGCGTGGATAGCGGT
TTGACTCACGGGGATTTCCAAGTCTCCACCCCATTGACGTCAATGGGAGTTTGTTTTGGCACCAAAATCA
ACGGGACTTTCCAAAATGTCGTAATAACCCCGCCCCGTTGACGCAAATGGGCGGTAGGCGTGTACGGTGG
GAGGTCTATATAAGCAGAGCTCGTTTAGTGAACCGTCAGATCACTAGAAGCTTTATTGCGGTAGTTTATC
ACAGTTAAATTGCTAACGCAGTCAGTGCTTCTGACACAACAGTCTCGAACTTAAGCTGCAGAAGTTGGTC
GTGAGGCACTGGGCAGGTAAGTATCAAGGTTACAAGACAGGTTTAAGGAGACCAATAGAAACTGGGCTTG
TCGAGACAGAGAAGACTCTTGCGTTTCTGATAGGCACCTATTGGTCTTACTGACATCCACTTTGCCTTTC
TCTCCACAGGTGTCCACTCCCAGTTCAATTACAGCTCTTAAGGCTAGAGTACTTAATACGACTCACTATA
GGCTAGCCTCGAGAATTCGATATCGCTTGTTCTTTTTGCAGAAGCTCAGAATAAACGCTCAACTTTGGCA
GATACCATGGACAGCAAAGGTTCGTCGCAGAAAGGGTCCCGCCTGCTCCTGCTGCTGGTGGTGTCAAATC
TACTCTTGTGCCAGGGTGTGGTCTCCGATATCGGTACCACGCGTAGTAAAGGCGAAGAACTTTTCACTGG
AGTTGTCCCAATTCTTGTTGAATTAGATGGTGATGTTAATGGGCACAAATTTTCTGTCAGTGGAGAGGGT
GAAGGTGATGCAACATACGGAAAACTTACCCTTAAATTTATTTGCACTACTGGAAAACTACCTGTTCCTT
GGCCAACACTTGTCACTACTTTAACTTATGGTGTTCAATGCTTTTCAAGATACCCAGATCATATGAAACG
GCATGACTTTTTCAAGAGTGCCATGCCCGAAGGTTATGTACAGGAAAGAACTATATTTTTCAAAGATGAC
GGGAACTACAAGACACGTGCTGAAGTCAAGTTTGAAGGTGATACCCTTGTTAATAGAATCGAGTTAAAAG
GTATTGATTTTAAAGAAGATGGAAACATTCTTGGACACAAATTGGAATACAACTATAACGATCACCAGGT
GTACATCATGGCAGACAAACAAAAGAATGGAATCAAAGCTAACTTCAAAATTAGACACAACATTGAAGAT
GGAGGCGTTCAACTAGCAGACCATTATCAACAAAATACTCCAATTGGCGATGGGCCCGTCCTTTTACCAG
ACAACCATTACCTGTTTACAACTTCTACTCTTTCGAAAGATCCCAACGAAAAGAGAGACCACATGGTCCT
TCTTGAGTTTGTAACAGCTGCTGGGATTACACATGGCATGGATGAACTATACAAAGAATTCTCAGGCGGA
AGCGGAGGCTCCGGCGGGAGCGGCGGATACCGGGACCCGGAGGCGGCCAGCCCAGGGGCACCTACCCGCG
ATGTCCTGCTGGTCTCTGCAATCATCACCGTCAGCCTTAGCGTCACTATCGTCCTCTGCGGCCTGTGCCA
CTGGTGTCAGCGCAAACTGGGCAAACGCTACAAGAATTCCTTGGAGACGGTGGGCACGCCAGACTCGGGG
CGTGGGCGCGGTGAGAAGAAAGCCATCAAGTTGCCTGCAGGAGGGAAGGCTGTGAATACAGCCCCAGTGC
CCGGCCAGACGCCACACGATGAGTCTGACCGCAGAACGGAGACCCGTTCCTCTGTCTCGGACCTCGTCAA
CTCCCTTACCAGCGAGATGCTCATGCTCTCCCCAGGTTCTGAGGAGGATGAGGCCCACGAGGGCTGCAGC
CGAGAGAACCTGGGCCGAATCCAGTTCAGTGTTGGCTACAACTTCCAAGAGTCCACACTCACCGTGAAGG
TCATGAAGGCCCAAGAGCTGCCAGCCAAGGACTTCAGCGGTACTAGTGACCCCTTTGTCAAGATCTACCT
GCTACCCGACAAGAAGCACAAACTGGAGACCAAGGTGAAGCGGAAGAATCTAAACCCGCACTGGAATGAG
ACCTTTCTATTTGAAGGGTTTCCCTACGAGAAAGTGGTGCAGAGGGTCCTCTACCTCCAGGTCCTGGATT
ATGACCGTTTCAGCCGCAATGACCCCATTGGGGAGGTGTCCATCCCTCTGAACAAGGTGGACCTGACCCA
GATGCAGACCTTCTGGAAGGATCTGAAGCCATGCAGCGATGGGAGTGGGAGCCGAGGGGAGCTGCTCTTG
TCCCTCTGCTACAACCCCTCTGCCAACTCCATCATCGTGAACATCATCAAAGCTCGAAACCTCAAAGCCA
TGGACATCGGGGGCACATCAGACCCCTATGTGAAGGTGTGGCTGATGTATAAAGACAAGCGGGTAGAGAA
AAAGAAGACTGTGACAAAGAAGAGGAACCTGAACCCCATCTTCAATGAGTCTTTCGCCTTCGACATACCC
ACGGAGAAGCTGAGGGAGACCACGATCATCATCACTGTCATGGACAAAGACAAGCTCAGCCGCAACGACG
TCATCGGCAAGATCTACCTGTCCTGGAAGAGCGGACCAGGTGAAGTGAAACACTGGAAGGACATGATCGC
TCGTCCCCGGCAGCCTGTGGCCCAGTGGCACCAGCTGAAAGCCTGAGCGGCCGCTTCGAGCAGACATGAT
AAGATACATTGATGAGTTTGGACAAACCACAACTAGAATGCAGTGAAAAAAATGCTTTATTTGTGAAATT
TGTGATGCTATTGCTTTATTTGTAACCATTATAAGCTGCAATAAACAAGTTAACAACAACAATTGCATTC
ATTTTATGTTTCAGGTTCAGGGGGAGATGTGGGAGGTTTTTTAAAGCAAGTAAAACCTCTACAAATGTGG
TAAAATCGATAAGGATCCGGGCTGGCGTAATAGCGAAGAGGCCCGCACCGATCGCCCTTCCCAACAGTTG
CGCAGCCTGAATGGCGAATGG
[124 nt withheld, positions 3522-3645]
C
[91 nt withheld, positions 3647-3737]
A
[49 nt withheld, positions 3739-3787]
CCTTTGACGTTGGAGTCCACGTTCTTT
[37 nt withheld, positions 3815-3851]
ACCCTATCTCGGTCTATTCTTTTGATTTATAAGGGATTTTGCCGATTTCGGCCTATTGGTTAAAAAATGA
GCTGATTTAACAAAAATTTAACGCGAATTTTAACAAAATATTAACGCTTACAATTTCCTGATGCGGTATT
TTCTCCTTACGCATCTGTGCGGTATTTCACACCGCATATGGTGCACTCTCAGTACAATCTGCTCTGATGC
CGCATAGTTAAGCCAGCCCCGACACCCGCCAACACCCGCTGACGCGCCCTGACGGGCTTGTCTGCTCCCG
GCATCCGCTTACAGACAAGCTGTGACCGTCTCCGGGAGCTGCATGTGTCAGAGGTTTTCACCGTCATCAC
CGAAACGCGCGAGACGAAAGGGCCTCGTGATACGCCTATTTTTATAGGTTAATGTCATGATAATAATGGT
TTCTTAGACGTCAGGTGGCACTTTTCGGGGAAATGTGCGCGGAACCCCTATTTGTTTATTTTTCTAAATA
CATTCAAATATGTATCCGCTCATGAGACAATAACCCTGATAAATGCTTCAATAATATTGAAAAAGGAAGA
GTATGAGTATTCAACATTTCCGTGTCGCCCTTATTCCCTTTTTTGCGGCATTTTGCCTTCCTGTTTTTGC
TCACCCAGAAACGCTGGTGAAAGTAAAAGATGCTGAAGATCAGTTGGGTGCACGAGTGGGTTACATCGAA
CTGGATCTCAACAGCGGTAAGATCCTTGAGAGTTTTCGCCCCGAAGAACGTTTTCCAATGATGAGCACTT
TTAAAGTTCTGCTATGTGGCGCGGTATTATCCCGTATTGACGCCGGGCAAGAGCAACTCGGTCGCCGCAT
ACACTATTCTCAGAATGACTTGGTTGAGTACTCACCAGTCACAGAAAAGCATCTTACGGATGGCATGACA
GTAAGAGAATTATGCAGTGCTGCCATAACCATGAGTGATAACACTGCGGCCAACTTACTTCTGACAACGA
TCGGAGGACCGAAGGAGCTAACCGCTTTTTTGCACAACATGGGGGATCATGTAACTCGCCTTGATCGTTG
GGAACCGGAGCTGAATGAAGCCATACCAAACGACGAGCGTGACACCACGATGCCTGTAGCAATGGCAACA
ACGTTGCGCAAACTATTAACTGGCGAACTACTTACTCTAGCTTCCCGGCAACAATTAATAGACTGGATGG
AGGCGGATAAAGTTGCAGGACCACTTCTGCGCTCGGCCCTTCCGGCTGGCTGGTTTATTGCTGATAAATC
TGGAGCCGGTGAGCGTGGGTCTCGCGGTATCATTGCAGCACTGGGGCCAGATGGTAAGCCCTCCCGTATC
GTAGTTATCTACACGACGGGGAGTCAGGCAACTATGGATGAACGAAATAGACAGATCGCTGAGATAGGTG
CCTCACTGATTAAGCATTGGTAACTGTCAGACCAAGTTTACTCATATATACTTTAGATTGATTTAAAACT
TCATTTTTAATTTAAAAGGATCTAGGTGAAGATCCTTTTTGATAATCTCATGACCAAAATCCCTTAACGT
GAGTTTTCGTTCCACTGAGCGTCAGACCCCGTAGAAAAGATCAAAGGATCTTCTTGAGATCCTTTTTTTC
TGCGCGTAATCTGCTGCTTGCAAACAAAAAAACCACCGCTACCAGCGGTGGTTTGTTTGCCGGATCAAGA
GCTACCAACTCTTTTTCCGAAGGTAACTGGCTTCAGCAGAGCGCAGATACCAAATACTGTTCTTCTAGTG
TAGCCGTAGTTAGGCCACCACTTCAAGAACTCTGTAGCACCGCCTACATACCTCGCTCTGCTAATCCTGT
TACCAGTGGCTGCTGCCAGTGGCGATAAGTCGTGTCTTACCGGGTTGGACTCAAGACGATAGTTACCGGA
TAAGGCGCAGCGGTCGGGCTGAACGGGGGGTTCGTGCACACAGCCCAGCTTGGAGCGAACGACCTACACC
GAACTGAGATACCTACAGCGTGAGCTATGAGAAAGCGCCACGCTTCCCGAAGGGAGAAAGGCGGACAGGT
ATCCGGTAAGCGGCAGGGTCGGAACAGGAGAGCGCACGAGGGAGCTTCCAGGGGGAAACGCCTGGTATCT
TTATAGTCCTGTCGGGTTTCGCCACCTCTGACTTGAGCGTCGATTTTTGTGATGCTCGTCAGGGGGGCGG
AGCCTATGGAAAAACGCCAGCAACGCGGCCTTTTTACGGTTCCTGGCCTTTTGCTGGCCTTTTGCTCACA
TGGCTCGACAGATCT
Features (pLannotate 1.2.2; 17 found; start..end, strand, type, name):
    140..517     +  enhancer       CMV enhancer: human cytomegalovirus immediate early enhancer
    519..718     +  promoter       CMV promoter: human cytomegalovirus (CMV) immediate early promoter
    857..989     +  intron         chimeric intron: chimera between introns from human β-globin and immunoglobulin heavy chain genes
   1034..1052    +  promoter       T7 promoter: promoter for bacteriophage T7 RNA polymerase
   1076..1118    +  5'UTR          Xenopus globin 5'-UTR: translational enhancer from the 5'-UTR of the major beta-globin gene of Xenopus laevis
   1127..1216    +  CDS            prolactin signal sequence: signal sequence from bovine prolactin
   1235..1945    +  CDS            superecliptic pHluorin: pH-sensitive mutant of green fluorescent protein (Ng et al., 2002) excited strongly by blue light at neutral pH but minimally fluorescent at acidic pH
   1988..3193    +  CDS            Syt7: SYT7_MOUSE - Experimental evidence at protein level: Swiss-Prot protein existence level 1. Ca(2+) sensor involved in Ca(2+)-dependent exocytosis of secretory and synaptic vesicles through Ca(2+) and phospholipid binding to the C2 domain. Ca(2+) induces binding of the C2-domains to phospholipid membranes and to assembled SNARE-complexes; both actions contribute to triggering exocytosis. SYT7 binds Ca(2+) with high affinity and slow kinetics compared to other synaptotagmins (PubMed:26738595). Involved in Ca(2+)-triggered lysosomal exocytosis, a major component of the plasma membrane repair (By s
   3220..3341    -  polyA_signal   SV40 poly(A) signal: SV40 polyadenylation signal
   3364..3432    -  CDS            large T antigen (fragment): large T antigen from SV40 (simian virus 40)
   3451..3518    +  CDS            lacZα (fragment): LacZα fragment of β-galactosidase; lacZ fragment
   3522..3950    +  rep_origin     f1 ori (sequence partly withheld): f1 bacteriophage origin of replication; arrow indicates direction of (+) strand synthesis
   3978..4077    -  misc_feature   bom (fragment): basis of mobility region from pBR322
   4179..4214    -  CDS            rop (fragment): Rop protein, which maintains plasmids at low copy number; rop
   4309..4413    +  promoter       AmpR promoter: bla
   4414..5274    +  CDS            AmpR: β-lactamase; bla; confers resistance to ampicillin, carbenicillin, and related antibiotics
   5445..6033    +  rep_origin     ori: high-copy-number ColE1/pMB1/pBR322/pUC origin of replication
