[The description below was written by a language model from this plasmid's Addgene catalogue record and pLannotate feature annotations shown in this document.]
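Description:
pCI pHluorin Syt7 is a mammalian expression plasmid built on the Promega pCI backbone that produces mouse synaptotagmin 7 (Syt7) fused at its N-terminus to superecliptic pHluorin, a pH-sensitive GFP variant. It is propagated in E. coli as a high-copy plasmid through a ColE1/pUC-type origin and selected with ampicillin via the β-lactamase gene. An f1 origin is also present, along with short annotated fragments of lacZα, bom, rop and SV40 large T antigen that appear to be backbone remnants rather than functional elements. The sequenced record is about 6.1 kb.

Expression is driven by the human CMV immediate-early enhancer and promoter, followed by the pCI chimeric β-globin/immunoglobulin intron, which generally improves mRNA processing and expression, and terminated by an SV40 polyadenylation signal. A T7 promoter upstream of the insert would allow in vitro transcription, and a Xenopus β-globin 5′-UTR acts as a translational enhancer. The open reading frame begins with a bovine prolactin signal sequence, followed by superecliptic pHluorin and then Syt7, whose first codon was removed according to the depositor so that it reads through as a fusion. The signal sequence presumably directs the pHluorin moiety into the lumen, consistent with the luminal N-terminus of synaptotagmins. There the reporter is quenched in acidic vesicles and brightens on exposure to neutral extracellular pH during exocytosis.

The construct belongs to a pHluorin-synaptotagmin screen that examined axonal and dendritic isoforms. It is suited to live imaging of the localization and Ca²⁺-regulated exo- and endocytic trafficking of Syt7-bearing organelles in transfected cells such as neurons. The listed insert size of 2,070 bp roughly matches the combined signal sequence, pHluorin and Syt7 cassette.
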