Addgene plasmid #184508: pCI pHluorin Syt7
Purpose: Mammalian expression of Synaptotagmin 7 with pH-sensitive fluorescent protein
Depositing lab: Edwin Chapman. Depositing organization: University of Wisconsin, Madison. Publication: Axonal and dendritic synaptotagmin isoforms revealed by a pHluorin-syt functional screen. Dean C, Dunning FM, Liu H, Bomba-Warczak E, Martens H, Bharat V, Ahmed S, Chapman ER. Mol Biol Cell. 2012 May;23(9):1715-27. doi: 10.1091/mbc.E11-08-0707. Epub 2012 Mar 7. PubMed 22398727.
Backbone
  Vector backbone: pCI
  Backbone manufacturer: Promega
  Backbone size w/o insert (bp): 4006
  Vector type: Mammalian Expression
Growth in bacteria
  Bacterial resistance: Ampicillin, 100 μg/mL
  Growth temperature: 37°C
  Growth strain: DH5alpha
  Copy number: High Copy
Gene/Insert
  Gene/Insert name: Synaptotagmin 7
  Species: M. musculus (mouse)
  Insert size (bp): 2070
  Entrez Gene: Syt7 (a.k.a. B230112P13Rik)
  Tag / fusion protein: Super Ecliptic pHluorin (N terminal on backbone)
  Cloning method: Unknown
Resource information
  A portion of this plasmid was derived from a plasmid made by: Mitsunori Fukuda, Tohoku University
Terms and licenses: Academic/Nonprofit Terms; Industry Terms: Not Available to Industry
Depositor comments: The first codon of the Synpatotagmin has been removed
How to cite: pCI pHluorin Syt7 was a gift from Edwin Chapman (Addgene plasmid # 184508 ; http://n2t.net/addgene:184508 ; RRID:Addgene_184508)
